>Addgene plasmid #103538 | LSB-hsa-miR-4524a-3p | depositor full sequence | sequence record 196124 | Full Sequence
AATTGAGGGGATAACGCAGGAAAGAACATGTGAGCAAAAGGCCAGCAAAAGGCCAGGAACCGTAAAAAGG
CCGCGTTGCTGGCGTTTTTCCATAGGCTCCGCCCCCCTGACGAGCATCACAAAAATCGACGCTCAAGTCA
GAGGTGGCGAAACCCGACAGGACTATAAAGATACCAGGCGTTTCCCCCTGGAAGCTCCCTCGTGCGCTCT
CCTGTTCCGACCCTGCCGCTTACCGGATACCTGTCCGCCTTTCTCCCTTCGGGAAGCGTGGCGCTTTCTC
ATAGCTCACGCTGTAGGTATCTCAGTTCGGTGTAGGTCGTTCGCTCCAAGCTGGGCTGTGTGCACGAACC
CCCCGTTCAGCCCGACCGCTGCGCCTTATCCGGTAACTATCGTCTTGAGTCCAACCCGGTAAGACACGAC
TTATCGCCACTGGCAGCAGCCACTGGTAACAGGATTAGCAGAGCGAGGTATGTAGGCGGTGCTACAGAGT
TCTTGAAGTGGTGGCCTAACTACGGCTACACTAGAAGAACAGTATTTGGTATCTGCGCTCTGCTGAAGCC
AGTTACCTTCGGAAAAAGAGTTGGTAGCTCTTGATCCGGCAAACAAACCACCGCTGGTAGCGGTGGTTTT
TTTGTTTGCAAGCAGCAGATTACGCGCAGAAAAAAAGGATCTCAAGAAGATCCTTTGATCTTTTCTACGG
GGTCTGACGCTCAGTGGAACGAAAACTCACGTTAAGGGATTTTGGTCATGAGATTATCAAAAAGGATCTT
CACCTAGATCCTTTTAAATTAAAAATGAAGTTTTAAATCAATCTAAAGTATATATGAGTAAACTTGGTCT
GACAGTTACCAATGCTTAATCAGTGAGGCACCTATCTCAGCGATCTGTCTATTTCGTTCATCCATAGTTG
CCTGACTCCCCGTCGTGTAGATAACTACGATACGGGAGGGCTTACCATCTGGCCCCAGTGCTGCAATGAT
ACCGCGAGAACCACGCTCACCGGCTCCAGATTTATCAGCAATAAACCAGCCAGCCGGAAGGGCCGAGCGC
AGAAGTGGTCCTGCAACTTTATCCGCCTCCATCCAGTCTATTAATTGTTGCCGGGAAGCTAGAGTAAGTA
GTTCGCCAGTTAATAGTTTGCGCAACGTTGTTGCCATTGCTACAGGCATCGTGGTGTCACGCTCGTCGTT
TGGTATGGCTTCATTCAGCTCCGGTTCCCAACGATCAAGGCGAGTTACATGATCCCCCATGTTGTGCAAA
AAAGCGGTTAGCTCCTTCGGTCCTCCGATCGTTGTCAGAAGTAAGTTGGCCGCAGTGTTATCACTCATGG
TTATGGCAGCACTGCATAATTCTCTTACTGTCATGCCATCCGTAAGATGCTTTTCTGTGACTGGTGAGTA
CTCAACCAAGTCATTCTGAGAATAGTGTATGCGGCGACCGAGTTGCTCTTGCCCGGCGTCAATACGGGAT
AATACCGCGCCACATAGCAGAACTTTAAAAGTGCTCATCATTGGAAAACGTTCTTCGGGGCGAAAACTCT
CAAGGATCTTACCGCTGTTGAGATCCAGTTCGATGTAACCCACTCGTGCACCCAACTGATCTTCAGCATC
TTTTACTTTCACCAGCGTTTCTGGGTGAGCAAAAACAGGAAGGCAAAATGCCGCAAAAAAGGGAATAAGG
GCGACACGGAAATGTTGAATACTCATACTCTTCCTTTTTCAATATTATTGAAGCATTTATCAGGGTTATT
GTCTCATGAGCGGATACATATTTGAATGTAGCTCCGAATTTCTCGAGGGCTTGTCGACGACGGCGGTCTC
CGTCGTCAGGATCATGAATTCGACCCGCCTGCCACCATGACCGAGTACAAGCCCACGGTGCGCCTCGCCA
CCCGCGACGACGTCCCCCGGGCCGTACGCACCCTCGCCGCCGCGTTCGCCGACTACCCCGCCACGCGCCA
CACCGTCGACCCGGACCGCCACATCGAGCGGGTCACCGAGCTGCAAGAACTCTTCCTCACGCGCGTCGGG
CTCGACATCGGCAAGGTGTGGGTCGCGGACGACGGCGCCGCGGTGGCGGTCTGGACCACGCCGGAGAGCG
TCGAAGCGGGGGCGGTGTTCGCCGAGATCGGCCCGCGCATGGCCGAGTTGAGCGGTTCCCGGCTGGCCGC
GCAGCAACAGATGGAAGGCCTCCTGGCGCCGCACCGGCCCAAGGAGCCCGCGTGGTTCCTGGCCACCGTC
GGCGTCTCGCCCGACCACCAGGGCAAGGGTCTGGGCAGCGCCGTCGTGCTCCCCGGAGTGGAGGCGGCCG
AGCGCGCCGGGGTGCCCGCCTTCCTGGAGACATCCGCGCCCCGCAACCTCCCCTTCTACGAGCGGCTCGG
CTTCACCGTCACCGCCGACGTCGAGGTGCCCGAAGGACCGCGCACCTGGTGCATGACCCGCAAGCCCGGT
GCCTGATACGCGTGAATTCACTCCTCAGGTGCAGGCTGCCTATCAGAAGGTGGTGGCTGGTGTGGCCAAT
GCCCTGGCTCACAAATACCACTGAGATCTTTTTCCCTCTGCCAAAAATTATGGGGACATCATGAAGCCCC
TTGAGCATCTGACTTCTGGCTAATAAAGGAAATTTATTTTCATTGCAATAGTGTGTTGGAATTTTTTGTG
TCTCTCACTCGGAAGGACATATGGGAGGGCAAATCATTTAAAACATCAGAATGAGTATTTGGTTTAGAGT
TTGGCAACATATGCCCATATGCTGGCTGCCATGAACAAAGGTTGGCTATAAAGAGGTCATCAGTATATGA
AACAGCCCCCTGCTGTCCATTCCTTATTCCATAGAAAAGCCTTGACTTGAGGTTAGATTTTTTTTATATT
TTGTTTTGTGTTATTTTTTTCTTTAACATCCCTAAAATTTTCCTTACATGTTTTACTAGCCAGATTTTTC
CTCCTCTCCTGACTACTCCCAGTCATAGCTGTCCCTCTTCTCTTATGGAGATCCCTCGACCTGCAGCCCA
AGCTTGAATTCTCTAGAATTACCCTGTTATCCCTATGCTTGGTTTACCGAGCTCTTATTGGTTTTCAAAC
TTCATTGACTGTGCCCAACGCGCCTGGGAGCTCACGGGGACAGCCCCCCCCCAAAGCCCCCAGGGATGTA
ATTACGTCCCTCCCCCGCTAGGGGGCAGCAGCGAGCCGCCCGGGGCTCCGCTCCGGTCCGGCGCTCCCCC
CGCATCCCCGAGCCGGCAGCGTGCGGGGACAGCCCGGGCACGGGGAAGGTGGCACGGGATCGCTTTCCTC
TGAACGCTTCTCGCTGCTCTTTGAGCCTGCAGACACCTGGGGGGATACGGGGAAAAAGCTAGGCTGAAAG
ACCGGTTCTTAGAATGACACGCGCCTGGGAGCTCACGGGGACAGCCCCCCCCCAAAGCCCCCAGGGATGT
AATTACGTCCCTCCCCCGCTAGGGGGCAGCAGCGAGCCGCCCGGGGCTCCGCTCCGGTCCGGCGCTCCCC
CCGCATCCCCGAGCCGGCAGCGTGCGGGGACAGCCCGGGCACGGGGAAGGTGGCACGGGATCGCTTTCCT
CTGAACGCTTCTCGCTGCTCTTTGAGCCTGCAGACACCTGGGGGGATACGGGGAAAAAGCTAACTTCTGA
GACGACAACTTTGTATAGAAAAGTTGGCTCCGAATTCGCCCTTGACAGCAGAGATCCAGTTTGGTTAATT
AATTGGCTCCGGTGCCCGTCAGTGGGCAGAGCGCACATCGCCCACAGTCCCCGAGAAGTTGTGGGGAGGG
GTCGGCAATTGAACCGGTGCCTAGAGAAGGTGGCGCGGGGTAAACTGGGAAAGTGATGTCGTGTACTGGC
TCCGCCTTTTTCCCGAGGGTGGGGGAGAACCGTATATAAGTGCAGTAGTCGCCGTGAACGTTCTTTTTCG
CAACGGGTTTGCCGCCAGAACACAGGTAAGTGCCGTGTGTGGTTCCCGCGGGCCTGGCCTCTTTACGGGT
TATGGCCCTTGCGTGCCTTGAATTACTTCCACCTGGCTGCAGTACGTGATTCTTGATCCCGAGCTTCGGG
TTGGAAGTGGGTGGGAGAGTTCGAGGCCTTGCGCTTAAGGAGCCCCTTCGCCTCGTGCTTGAGTTGAGGC
CTGGCCTGGGCGCTGGGGCCGCCGCGTGCGAATCTGGTGGCACCTTCGCGCCTGTCTCGCTGCTTTCGAT
AAGTCTCTAGCCATTTAAAATTTTTGATGACCTGCTGCGACGCTTTTTTTCTGGCAAGATAGTCTTGTAA
ATGCGGGCCAAGATCTGCACACTGGTATTTCGGTTTTTGGGGCCGCGGGCGGCGACGGGGCCCGTGCGTC
CCAGCGCACATGTTCGGCGAGGCGGGGCCTGCGAGCGCGGCCACCGAGAATCGGACGGGGGTAGTCTCAA
GCTGGCCGGCCTGCTCTGGTGCCTGGCCTCGCGCCGCCGTGTATCGCCCCGCCCTGGGCGGCAAGGCTGG
CCCGGTCGGCACCAGTTGCGTGAGCGGAAAGATGGCCGCTTCCCGGCCCTGCTGCAGGGAGCTCAAAATG
GAGGACGCGGCGCTCGGGAGAGCGGGCGGGTGAGTCACCCACACAAAGGAAAAGGGCCTTTCCGTCCTCA
GCCGTCGCTTCATGTGACTCCACGGAGTACCGGGCGCCGTCCAGGCACCTCGATTAGTTCTCGAGCTTTT
GGAGTACGTCGTCTTTAGGTTGGGGGGAGGGGTTTTATGCGATGGAGTTTCCCCACACTGAGTGGGTGGA
GACTGAAGTTAGGCCAGCTTGGCACTTGATGTAATTCTCCTTGGAATTTGCCCTTTTTGAGTTTGGATCT
TGGTTCATTCTCAAGCCTCAGACAGTGGTTCAAAGTTTTTTTCTTCCATTTCAGGTGTCGTGAGAAGGGC
GAATTCGACCCAAGTTTGTACAAAAAAGCAGGCTGGATCCAGGTGCCACCATGGTGAGCGAGCTGATTAA
GGAGAACATGCACATGAAGCTGTACATGGAGGGCACCGTGAACAACCACCACTTCAAGTGCACATCCGAG
GGCGAAGGCAAGCCCTACGAGGGCACCCAGACCATGAGAATCAAGGCGGTCGAGGGCGGCCCTCTCCCCT
TCGCCTTCGACATCCTGGCTACCAGCTTCATGTACGGCAGCAAAACCTTCATCAACCACACCCAGGGCAT
CCCCGACTTCTTTAAGCAGTCCTTCCCCGAGGGCTTCACATGGGAGAGAGTCACCACATACGAAGATGGG
GGCGTGCTGACCGCTACCCAGGACACCAGCCTCCAGGACGGCTGCCTCATCTACAACGTCAAGATCAGAG
GGGTGAACTTCCCATCCAACGGCCCTGTGATGCAGAAGAAAACACTCGGCTGGGAGGCCTCCACCGAGAC
ACTGTACCCCGCTGACGGCGGCCTGGAAGGCAGAGCCGACATGGCCCTGAAGCTCGTGGGCGGGGGCCAC
CTGATCTGCAACCTTAAGACCACATACAGATCCAAGAAACCCGCTAAGAACCTCAAGATGCCCGGCGTCT
ACTATGTGGACAGGAGACTGGAAAGAATCAAGGAGGCCGACAAAGAGACATACGTCGAGCAGCACGAGGT
GGCTGTGGCCAGATACTGCGACCTCCCTAGCAAACTGGGGCACAAACTTAATTGAGAATTCTACCACCCA
GCTTTCTTGTACAAAGTGGTACGTCTCAAGACCAGAGGTCTCTGCTTCCTTCGTTATAGCAGCATAAGCC
TGTCTCAATAGCAGCATAAGCCTGTCTCAATAGCAGCATAAGCCTGTCTCAATAGCAGCATAAGCCTGTC
TCACAACCAGAAGAGACCTGTGCTTCACTCCTCAGGTGCAGGCTGCCTATCAGAAGGTGGTGGCTGGTGT
GGCCAATGCCCTGGCTCACAAATACCACTGAGATCTTTTTCCCTCTGCCAAAAATTATGGGGACATCATG
AAGCCCCTTGAGCATCTGACTTCTGGCTAATAAAGGAAATTTATTTTCATTGCAATAGTGTGTTGGAATT
TTTTGTGTCTCTCACTCGGAAGGACATATGGGAGGGCAAATCATTTAAAACATCAGAATGAGTATTTGGT
TTAGAGTTTGGCAACATATGCCCATATGCTGGCTGCCATGAACAAAGGTTGGCTATAAAGAGGTCATCAG
TATATGAAACAGCCCCCTGCTGTCCATTCCTTATTCCATAGAAAAGCCTTGACTTGAGGTTAGATTTTTT
TTATATTTTGTTTTGTGTTATTTTTTTCTTTAACATCCCTAAAATTTTCCTTACATGTTTTACTAGCCAG
ATTTTTCCTCCTCTCCTGACTACTCCCAGTCATAGCTGTCCCTCTTCTCTTATGGAGATCCCGAGCGGTG
CGTTTTTATGCTTGTAGTATTGTATAATGTTTTTAAGATCCAAGCTTCTGACCTCTTCTCTTCCTCCCAC
AGGGCCTCGAGACAATTGCATCGATGGTACCAGTGAAAGTCTGCAATGAATTCGAGTTGGCGCGCCTGTC
ATTCTAAATCTCTCTTTCAGCCTAAAGCTTTTTCCCCGTATCCCCCCAGGTGTCTGCAGGCTCAAAGAGC
AGCGAGAAGCGTTCAGAGGAAAGCGATCCCGTGCCACCTTCCCCGTGCCCGGGCTGTCCCCGCACGCTGC
CGGCTCGGGGATGCGGGGGGAGCGCCGGACCGGAGCGGAGCCCCGGGCGGCTCGCTGCTGCCCCCTAGCG
GGGGAGGGACGTAATTACATCCCTGGGGGCTTTGGGAGGGGGCTGTCCCCGTGAGCTCCCAGGCGCGCCT
GTCATTCTAAATCTCTCTTTCAGCCTAAAGCTTTTTCCCCGTATCCCCCCAGGTGTCTGCAGGCTCAAAG
AGCAGCGAGAAGCGTTCAGAGGAAAGCGATCCCGTGCCACCTTCCCCGTGCCCGGGCTGTCCCCGCACGC
TGCCGGCTCGGGGATGCGGGGGGAGCGCCGGACCGGAGCGGAGCCCCGGGCGGCTCGCTGCTGCCCCCTA
GCGGGGGAGGGACGTAATTACATCCCTGGGGGCTTTGGGGGGGGGCTGTCCCCGTGAGCTCCCAGGCGCG
CCAACTCGGTACCGTATCGATGTCGACGTTAACGCTAGTGATATCAACTTTGTATAGAAAAGTTGGCTCC
GAATTCGCCCTTGACAGCAGAGATCCAGTTTGGTTAATTAATTGGCTCCGGTGCCCGTCAGTGGGCAGAG
CGCACATCGCCCACAGTCCCCGAGAAGTTGTGGGGAGGGGTCGGCAATTGAACCGGTGCCTAGAGAAGGT
GGCGCGGGGTAAACTGGGAAAGTGATGTCGTGTACTGGCTCCGCCTTTTTCCCGAGGGTGGGGGAGAACC
GTATATAAGTGCAGTAGTCGCCGTGAACGTTCTTTTTCGCAACGGGTTTGCCGCCAGAACACAGGTAAGT
GCCGTGTGTGGTTCCCGCGGGCCTGGCCTCTTTACGGGTTATGGCCCTTGCGTGCCTTGAATTACTTCCA
CCTGGCTGCAGTACGTGATTCTTGATCCCGAGCTTCGGGTTGGAAGTGGGTGGGAGAGTTCGAGGCCTTG
CGCTTAAGGAGCCCCTTCGCCTCGTGCTTGAGTTGAGGCCTGGCCTGGGCGCTGGGGCCGCCGCGTGCGA
ATCTGGTGGCACCTTCGCGCCTGTCTCGCTGCTTTCGATAAGTCTCTAGCCATTTAAAATTTTTGATGAC
CTGCTGCGACGCTTTTTTTCTGGCAAGATAGTCTTGTAAATGCGGGCCAAGATCTGCACACTGGTATTTC
GGTTTTTGGGGCCGCGGGCGGCGACGGGGCCCGTGCGTCCCAGCGCACATGTTCGGCGAGGCGGGGCCTG
CGAGCGCGGCCACCGAGAATCGGACGGGGGTAGTCTCAAGCTGGCCGGCCTGCTCTGGTGCCTGGCCTCG
CGCCGCCGTGTATCGCCCCGCCCTGGGCGGCAAGGCTGGCCCGGTCGGCACCAGTTGCGTGAGCGGAAAG
ATGGCCGCTTCCCGGCCCTGCTGCAGGGAGCTCAAAATGGAGGACGCGGCGCTCGGGAGAGCGGGCGGGT
GAGTCACCCACACAAAGGAAAAGGGCCTTTCCGTCCTCAGCCGTCGCTTCATGTGACTCCACGGAGTACC
GGGCGCCGTCCAGGCACCTCGATTAGTTCTCGAGCTTTTGGAGTACGTCGTCTTTAGGTTGGGGGGAGGG
GTTTTATGCGATGGAGTTTCCCCACACTGAGTGGGTGGAGACTGAAGTTAGGCCAGCTTGGCACTTGATG
TAATTCTCCTTGGAATTTGCCCTTTTTGAGTTTGGATCTTGGTTCATTCTCAAGCCTCAGACAGTGGTTC
AAAGTTTTTTTCTTCCATTTCAGGTGTCGTGAGAAGGGCGAATTCGACCCAAGTTTGTACAAAAAAGCAG
GCTCGCCACCATGGTGAGCAAGGGCGAGGAGCTGTTCACCGGGGTGGTGCCCATCCTGGTCGAGCTGGAC
GGCGACGTAAACGGCCACAAGTTCAGCGTGAGGGGCGAGGGCGAGGGCGATGCCACCAACGGCAAGCTGA
CCCTGAAGTTCATCTGCACCACCGGCAAGCTGCCCGTGCCCTGGCCCACCCTCGTGACCACCCTGAGCCA
CGGCGTGCAGTGCTTCGCCCGCTACCCCGACCACATGAAGCAGCACGACTTCTTCAAGTCCGCCATGCCC
GAAGGCTACGTCCAGGAGCGCACCATCTTCTTCAAGGACGACGGCACCTACAAGACCCGCGCCGAGGTGA
AGTTCGAGGGCGACACCCTAGTGAACCGCATCGAGCTGAAGGGCGTCGACTTCAAGGAGGACGGCAACAT
CCTGGGGCACAAGCTGGAGTACAACTTCAACAGCCACAACATCTATATCATGGCCGTCAAGCAGAAGAAC
GGCATCAAGGTGAACTTCAAGATCCGCCACAACGTGGAGGACGGCAGCGTGCAGCTCGCCGACCACTACC
AGCAGAACACCCCCATCGGCGACGGCCCCGTGCTGCTGCCCGACAGCCACTACCTGAGCACCCAGTCCGT
GCTGAGCAAAGACCCCAACGAGAAGCGCGATCACATGGTCCTGCTGGAGTTCCGCACCGCCGCCGGGATC
ACTCTCGGCATGGACGAGCTGTACAAGTAATACCACCCAGCTTTCTTGTACAAAGTGGTACGCGTGAATT
CACTCCTCAGGTGCAGGCTGCCTATCAGAAGGTGGTGGCTGGTGTGGCCAATGCCCTGGCTCACAAATAC
CACTGAGATCTTTTTCCCTCTGCCAAAAATTATGGGGACATCATGAAGCCCCTTGAGCATCTGACTTCTG
GCTAATAAAGGAAATTTATTTTCATTGCAATAGTGTGTTGGAATTTTTTGTGTCTCTCACTCGGAAGGAC
ATATGGGAGGGCAAATCATTTAAAACATCAGAATGAGTATTTGGTTTAGAGTTTGGCAACATATGCCCAT
ATGCTGGCTGCCATGAACAAAGGTTGGCTATAAAGAGGTCATCAGTATATGAAACAGCCCCCTGCTGTCC
ATTCCTTATTCCATAGAAAAGCCTTGACTTGAGGTTAGATTTTTTTTATATTTTGTTTTGTGTTATTTTT
TTCTTTAACATCCCTAAAATTTTCCTTACATGTTTTACTAGCCAGATTTTTCCTCCTCTCCTGACTACTC
CCAGTCATAGCTGTCCCTCTTCTCTTATGGAGATCCCTCGACCTGCAGCCCAAGCTTGGCGTAATCATGG
TCATAGCTGTTTCCTGTGTGAAATTGTTATCCGCTCACAATTCCACACAACATACGAGCCGGAAGCATAA
AGTGTAAAGCCTGGGGTGCCTAATGAGTGAGCTAACTCACATTAATTGCGTTGCGCTCACTGCCCGCTTT
CCAGTCGGGAAACCTGTCGTGCCAGCGGATCGACAGTACTAAGCTTGGTCTAATACCCAATCTCTCGTCT
TATCCAGATGTTTTATACGCCTCTGGCCCGTGTCTCAAAATCTCTGATGTTACATTGCACAAGATAAAAT
AATATCATCATGAACAATAAAACTGTCTGCTTACATAAACAGTAATACAAGGGGTGTTATGAGCCATATT
CAACGGGAAACGTCGAGGCCGCGATTAAATTCCAACATGGATGCTGATTTATATGGGTATAAATGGGCTC
GCGATAATGTCGGGCAATCAGGTGCGACAATCTATCGCTTGTATGGGAAGCCCGATGCGCCAGAGTTGTT
TCTGAAACATGGCAAAGGTAGCGTTGCCAATGATGTTACAGATGAGATGGTCAGACTAAACTGGCTGACG
GAATTTATGCCTCTTCCGACCATCAAGCATTTTATCCGTACTCCTGATGATGCATGGTTACTCACCACTG
CGATCCCCGGAAAAACAGCATTCCAGGTATTAGAAGAATATCCTGATTCAGGTGAAAATATTGTTGATGC
GCTGGCAGTGTTCCTGCGCCGGTTGCATTCGATTCCTGTTTGTAATTGTCCTTTTAACAGCGATCGCGTA
TTTCGTCTCGCTCAGGCGCAATCACGAATGAATAACGGTTTGGTTGATGCGAGTGATTTTGATGACGAGC
GTAATGGCTGGCCTGTTGAACAAGTCTGGAAAGAAATGCATAAACTTTTGCCATTCTCACCGGATTCAGT
CGTCACTCATGGTGATTTCTCACTTGATAACCTTATTTTTGACGAGGGGAAATTAATAGGTTGTATTGAT
GTTGGACGAGTCGGAATCGCAGACCGATACCAGGATCTTGCCATCCTATGGAACTGCCTCGGTGAGTTTT
CTCCTTCATTACAGAAACGGCTTTTTCAAAAATATGGTATTGATAATCCTGATATGAATAAATTGCAGTT
TCATTTGATGCTCGATGAGTTTTTCTAATCAGAATTGGTTAATTGGTTGTAACACTGGCAGAGCATTACG
CTGACTTGACGGGACGGCGCAAGCTCATGACCAAAATCCCTTAACGTGAGTTACGCGTCGTTCCACTGAG
CGTCAGAGGTATCACTAGTATTACAGAGGTAAGTTATAACAGTCGCCTAACCC
Features (pLannotate 1.2.2; 28 found; start..end, strand, type, name):
     87..675     -  rep_origin     ori: high-copy-number ColE1/pMB1/pBR322/pUC origin of replication
    846..1706    -  CDS            AmpR: β-lactamase; bla; confers resistance to ampicillin, carbenicillin, and related antibiotics
   1707..1778    -  promoter       AmpR promoter: bla
   1857..2456    +  CDS            PuroR: puromycin N-acetyltransferase; pac from Streptomyces alboniger; confers resistance to puromycin
   2461..2541    +  CDS            HBB (fragment): HBB_PONPY - Experimental evidence at transcript level: Swiss-Prot protein existence level 2. Involved in oxygen transport from the lung to the various peripheral tissues. From Pongo pygmaeus (Bornean orangutan).
   2612..2667    +  polyA_signal   β-globin poly(A) signal: rabbit β-globin polyadenylation signal (Gil and Proudfoot, 1987)
   3646..3666    +  protein_bind   attB4: mutant version of attB; core recombination site for the Gateway® BP reaction BP Clonase™
   3734..3945    +  promoter       EF-1α core promoter: core promoter for human elongation factor EF-1α
   3946..4884    +  intron         EF-1α intron A: intron upstream of the start codon of human EF-1α
   4911..4931    +  protein_bind   attB1: mutant version of attB; core recombination site for the Gateway® BP reaction BP Clonase™
   4951..5646    +  CDS            mKate2: mKate2 is a basic (constitutively fluorescent) red fluorescent protein published in 2009, derived from Entacmaea quadricolor. It is reported to be a rapidly-maturing monomer with moderate acid sensitivity.
   5666..5690    -  protein_bind   attB2: mutant version of attB; recombination site for the Gateway® BP reaction BP Clonase™
   5834..5908    +  CDS            HBB (fragment): HBB_PONPY - Experimental evidence at transcript level: Swiss-Prot protein existence level 2. Involved in oxygen transport from the lung to the various peripheral tissues. From Pongo pygmaeus (Bornean orangutan).
   5979..6034    +  polyA_signal   β-globin poly(A) signal: rabbit β-globin polyadenylation signal (Gil and Proudfoot, 1987)
   6418..6443    +  misc_feature   SA: splice acceptor site
   7115..7135    +  protein_bind   attB4: mutant version of attB; core recombination site for the Gateway® BP reaction BP Clonase™
   7203..7414    +  promoter       EF-1α core promoter: core promoter for human elongation factor EF-1α
   7415..8353    +  intron         EF-1α intron A: intron upstream of the start codon of human EF-1α
   8380..8400    +  protein_bind   attB1: mutant version of attB; core recombination site for the Gateway® BP reaction BP Clonase™
   8411..9127    +  CDS            EBFP2: EBFP2 is a basic (constitutively fluorescent) blue fluorescent protein published in 2007, derived from Aequorea victoria. It is reported to be a rapidly-maturing monomer with moderate acid sensitivity.
   9135..9159    -  protein_bind   attB2: mutant version of attB; recombination site for the Gateway® BP reaction BP Clonase™
   9163..9243    +  CDS            HBB (fragment): HBB_PONPY - Experimental evidence at transcript level: Swiss-Prot protein existence level 2. Involved in oxygen transport from the lung to the various peripheral tissues. From Pongo pygmaeus (Bornean orangutan).
   9314..9369    +  polyA_signal   β-globin poly(A) signal: rabbit β-globin polyadenylation signal (Gil and Proudfoot, 1987)
   9752..9774    -  protein_bind   lac operator (fragment): The lac repressor binds to the lac operator to inhibit transcription in E. coli. This inhibition can be relieved by adding lactose or isopropyl-β-D-thiogalactopyranoside (IPTG). lac repressor encoded by lacI
   9778..9808    -  promoter       lac promoter: promoter for the E. coli lac operon
   9823..9844    -  protein_bind   CAP binding site: CAP binding activates transcription in the presence of cAMP. E. coli catabolite activator protein
   9857..9896    -  CDS            lacI (fragment): lac repressor; lacI; The lac repressor binds to the lac operator to inhibit transcription in E. coli. This inhibition can be relieved by adding lactose or isopropyl-β-D-thiogalactopyranoside (IPTG).
  10069..10878   +  CDS            KanR: aminoglycoside phosphotransferase; aph(3')-Ia; confers resistance to kanamycin in bacteria or G418 (Geneticin®) in eukaryotes
