[The description below was written by a language model from this plasmid's Addgene catalogue record and pLannotate feature annotations shown in this document.]
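Description:
LSB-hsa-miR-4524a-3p is a mammalian expression plasmid of about 11 kb built on the Low Sensor Backbone (LSB), designed as a two-colour fluorescent sensor of microRNA activity. It replicates in E. coli from a high-copy ColE1/pUC-type origin and carries both ampicillin (β-lactamase) and kanamycin (aph(3')-Ia) resistance genes, with both antibiotics listed for bacterial selection. A puromycin N-acetyltransferase coding sequence followed by a rabbit β-globin polyadenylation signal is also present for selection in mammalian cells. No mammalian promoter is annotated directly upstream of it, so the record does not show how it is driven.

The payload consists of two parallel transcription units, each using the human EF-1α core promoter with its intron A and ending in a β-globin-derived 3' region and poly(A) signal. Gateway attB4, attB1 and attB2 sites flank the promoter and coding segments of each unit. One unit expresses the red fluorescent protein mKate2, and according to the catalogue entry it carries a target site for human miR-4524a-3p in its 3' UTR. This site is not separately annotated in the feature table, though there is an unannotated gap downstream of the mKate2 coding sequence. The other unit expresses the blue protein EBFP2 without a target site and serves as an internal reference for plasmid dose and expression capacity. When miR-4524a-3p is active in a transfected cell, mKate2 output is repressed relative to EBFP2, so the red-to-blue ratio gives a measure of miRNA activity.

The depositor notes that the repeated poly(A) elements make the plasmid inherently unstable. They also report small insertions flanking the puromycin gene in the physical plasmid relative to the deposited sequence, which do not affect puromycin selection.
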