Addgene plasmid #103538: LSB-hsa-miR-4524a-3p
Purpose: Used to sense miRNA activity using fluorescence based tools. hsa-miR-4524a-3p target in 3' UTR of of mKate. miRNA activity can be measured by the repression of mKate2 relative to EBFP2 fluorescent proteins . Plasmid is inherently unstable; please see Depositor Comments
Depositing lab: Ron Weiss. Depositing organization: Massachusetts Institute of Technology. Publication: A mixed antagonistic/synergistic miRNA repression model enables accurate predictions of multi-input miRNA sensor activity. Gam JJ, Babb J, Weiss R. Nat Commun. 2018 Jun 22;9(1):2430. doi: 10.1038/s41467-018-04575-0. PubMed 29934631.
Backbone
  Vector backbone: Low Sensor Backbone (LSB)
  Vector type: Mammalian Expression, Synthetic Biology
Growth in bacteria
  Bacterial resistance: Ampicillin and Kanamycin, 100 & 50 μg/mL
  Growth temperature: 30°C
  Growth strain: NEB Stable
  Copy number: High Copy
Gene/Insert
  Gene/Insert name: hsa-miR-4524a-3p target
  Species: H. sapiens (human)
  Entrez Gene: MIR4524A (a.k.a. MIR4524, hsa-mir-4524a, mir-4524a)
  Promoter: EF-1a
  Cloning method: Gibson Cloning
Terms and licenses: Academic/Nonprofit Terms; Industry Terms: Not Available to Industry
Depositor comments: Please note that this plasmid is inherently unstable due to a repeating poly A element. We recommend performing a diagnostic digest on multiple colonies upon receipt. The depositors would like to note the presence of several discrepancies between the depositor sequence and physical plasmid sequence. In particular, the sequences upstream and downstream of the puromycin coding region have 10 bp insertions which do not affect the ability to perform puromycin selection. The sequences for those regions within the physical plasmids are as follows: Upstream of Puro: GAATTCGACCGCCTGTCTCAAGGTGCCACC; Downstream of Puro: GCTTTGAGACTACGCGTGAATTCACTCCTC. Please contact if you are interested in this plasmid prior to placing an order.
How to cite: LSB-hsa-miR-4524a-3p was a gift from Ron Weiss (Addgene plasmid # 103538 ; http://n2t.net/addgene:103538 ; RRID:Addgene_103538)
