>Addgene plasmid #103538 | LSB-hsa-miR-4524a-3p | depositor partial sequence | sequence record 196125 | hsa-miR-4524a-3p target
ATAGCAGCATAAGCCTGTCTCA
